Addgene plasmid #44682: PL08003B1H02
Depositing lab: Phillip Newmark. Depositing organization: University of Illinois at Urbana-Champaign. Publication: Molecular markers to characterize the hermaphroditic reproductive system of the planarian Schmidtea mediterranea. Chong T, Stary JM, Wang Y, Newmark PA. BMC Dev Biol. 2011 Nov 10;11:69. 10.1186/1471-213X-11-69 PubMed 22074376.
Backbone
  Vector backbone: pBluescript SK II (+)
  Backbone size w/o insert (bp): 2961
Growth in bacteria
  Bacterial resistance: Ampicillin, 100 μg/mL
  Growth temperature: 37°C
  Growth strain: DH5alpha
  Copy number: High Copy
Gene/Insert
  Gene/Insert name: PL08003B1H02 (alt name: PL06010A1D07)
  Species: Schmidtea mediterranea
  GenBank ID: HO007734.1 DN311405.1
  Promoter: T7 sense, T3 antisense
  Cloning method: Restriction Enzyme; 5′ cloning site EcoRI (not destroyed); 3′ cloning site NotI (not destroyed)
  Sequencing primers: 5′ T7; 3′ T3
Terms and licenses: Academic/Nonprofit Terms; Industry Terms: Not Available to Industry
How to cite: PL08003B1H02 was a gift from Phillip Newmark (Addgene plasmid # 44682 ; http://n2t.net/addgene:44682 ; RRID:Addgene_44682)
