[The description below was written by a language model from this plasmid's Addgene catalogue record.]
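Description:
PL08003B1H02 is a bacterial cloning plasmid carrying a cDNA clone from the planarian flatworm Schmidtea mediterranea in the pBluescript SK II (+) backbone, a 2961 bp phagemid-type general cloning vector. It is maintained at high copy number in E. coli and selected with ampicillin. No feature table accompanies the record, so backbone elements can only be inferred from what is standard for pBluescript: a pUC-type origin, an f1 origin for single-stranded DNA production, and a multiple cloning site flanked by opposing phage RNA polymerase promoters.

The insert, also known under the alternative clone name PL06010A1D07, corresponds to expressed sequence tag entries in GenBank. The record does not state the identity or function of the encoded gene, nor the insert's length. It was cloned directionally between EcoRI at the 5′ end and NotI at the 3′ end, with both sites preserved so the fragment can be excised again. The flanking promoters are its only regulatory elements: transcription from T7 yields sense RNA, and transcription from T3 yields antisense RNA. There is no promoter for expression in eukaryotic cells, so the plasmid serves as an in vitro transcription template rather than an expression vector.

The associated publication concerns molecular markers for the hermaphroditic reproductive system of S. mediterranea. This suggests that the clone is mainly used to make antisense riboprobes from the T3 promoter for in situ hybridization to reproductive tissues, with T7-derived sense transcripts as controls. The two promoters could also supply complementary strands for making double-stranded RNA, though the record does not state that use.
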