>Addgene plasmid #44682 | PL08003B1H02 | depositor partial sequence | sequence record 61211 | 3' read
ATCCGGCAAACAAAGTATGATGAGAAGTTTTGGAGACAGAATTATTGCCGAAGACAATTTTTTTGCCGTA
GTTCTTGAATCCGGGGCCCCAGGATTAGTTGACAGGAGTTGTTTGGGAAACAATAAGCTGCTGAACGCGT
ATTTTTATGTTTCAATTGCACATAAAGCTGGAATTCCGGTTTACACGTTGCCGGAACATTTTGTTGAGGG
TAATGCGAAATTTGTCGCTTTGGCCTTCGCTCCCTTAATGGTATATTAAATATAAACTGCTACTCCCTTG
ATTAGATTCAAACTAAGAATGTATTGCAAAAATAAGGGTAGTTTCAGTAAATAATATAAATTCTTAAAAA
AAAAAAAAAAAAAAAAAAAAAAAAAAAAAAAAAATG
