>Addgene plasmid #44682 | PL08003B1H02 | depositor partial sequence | sequence record 61212 | 5' read
CTTCAAAAGCTGTATGCAATTCATGAACTCTCAGAGAAGCGAGCGTATTCAAGATGGATTAATAAAGTCC
TGGCTAATGATCCAGATTGTCGACAATACTTGCCTCTGGATCCTTATGGAGACGATATATATGACAAAGT
CCAAGATGGAGTAATATTGTGTAAACTGCTAAACATATCGCTTCCTGGTGCAATAGATGAAAGAACAATG
AACAGGGGTCAAAGGCTACTGAATTACGCACAGAAAATGGAGAATTTGGCATTGGTATTGAATGCTGCTA
GATGCAGAGGATGCAGTATGGGAAATGCGGACATCAATGATATTTACGCCGGTGTAAAATATGCAACAAT
AGATTTCATTTGGCAAATAATCAGGATTGGATTTTTACATGATGTCACCTTTCACAACCACCCGGAGATT
GTCGAATTGAAAAAGGTTGGTGACAGCTTAGACGATTTGAGAGAGCAAAGTTCTCACGACATTATCATTC
GATACGCGAACTACCATTTATCAAAAAGCGGAATGAGAAATTTCGTAAATGACTACGACGATGACTTTAA
GGACTGCTTGGTTTATGCCCATTTAACATATAGGGTTGCTCCTGCTACGATAAGAGGTAAAATGATATCG
CCGACCAACATTACTCGAGAAAGGTGCGTGGAAGCTCGAGCAAGAAATATAATTCGGAATTTAGAAGAAC
TTGGTGCTGAAAGCTTTTTAACTGAAGACGATATAATAAATGGGTTTGAAAGA
