>Addgene plasmid #44682 | PL08003B1H02 | addgene partial sequence | sequence record 63650 | M13_pUC_fwd
ACTCACTATAGGGCGAATTGGGTACCGGGCCCCCCCTCGAGGTCGACGGTATCGATAAGCTTGATATCGA
ATTCCGTTGCTGTCGCTTCAAAAGCTGTATGCAATTCATGAACTCTCAGAGAAGCGAGCGTATTCAAGAT
GGATTAATAAAGTCCTGGCTAATGATCCAGATTGTCGACAATACTTGCCTCTGGATCCTTATGGAGACGA
TATATATGACAAAGTCCAAGATGGAGTAATATTGTGTAAACTGCTAAACATATCGCTTCCTGGTGCAATA
GATGAAAGAACAATGAACAGGGGTCAAAGGCTACTGAATTACGCACAGAAAATGGAGAATTTGGCATTGG
TATTGAATGCTGCTAGATGCAGAGGATGCAGTATGGGAAATGCGGACATCAATGATATTTACGCCGGTGT
AAAATATGCAACAATAGATTTCATTTGGCAAATAATCAGGATTGGATTTTTACATGATGTCACCTTTCAC
AACCACCCGGAGATTGTCGAATTGAAAAAGGTTGGTGACAGCTTAGACGATTTGAGAGAGCAAAGTTCTC
ACGACATTATCATTCGATACGCGAACTACCATTTATCAAAAAGCGGAATGAGAAATTTCGTAAATGACTA
CGACGATGACTTTAAGGACTGCTTGGTTTATGCCCATTTAACATATAGGGTTGCTCCTGCTACGATAAGA
GGTAAAATGATATCGCCGACCAACATTACTCGAGAAAGGTGCGTGGAAGCTCGAGCAAGAAATATAATTC
GGAATTTAGAAGAACTTGGTGCTGAAAGCTTTTTAACTGAAGACGATATAATAAATGGGTTTGAAAGAAG
AGACAGCTGGTTCCAAGTTACACCTGTGTACAATAGGATACTTATTCAAGCATTTCAATGGGGGATTTAA
GTGTCCATCGGCCAGTTTATCGAACAAAAAAATAATAGTGGCCAATG
